Addgene plasmid #249501: pABDP2
Purpose: Bidirectional chloroplast promoter (BDP2) enabling co-expression for transformation of Chlamydomonas reinhardtii photosynthetically deficient strain CC4388
Depositing lab: Isabel Desgagné-Penix. Depositing organization: Universite du Quebec a Trois-Rivieres.
Backbone
  Vector backbone: pASAPI
  Backbone manufacturer: Chlamydomonas Resource Center; http://www.chlamycollection.org
  Backbone size w/o insert (bp): 6378
  Total vector size (bp): 9158
  Modifications to backbone: The 3′ untranslated region (3′ UTR) of the psbA gene was added
  Vector type: Bacterial Expression, Synthetic Biology ; Chlamydomonas reinhardtii chloroplast genome
  Selectable markers: Photosynthesis-based selection by restore of the psbH gene
Growth in bacteria
  Bacterial resistance: Ampicillin, 100 μg/mL
  Growth temperature: 37°C
  Growth strain: DH5alpha
  Growth instructions: NEB Stable E. coli strain can also be used
  Copy number: High Copy
Gene/Insert 1
  Gene/Insert name: mVenus (yellow/green fluorescence) (alt name: mVenus)
  Species: Aequorea victoria
  Insert size (bp): 719
  Mutation: Change of F46L, F64L, M153T, V163A, S175G
  GenBank ID: GenBank: AAZ65844 GenBank: AAZ65844
  Promoter: Bidirectional chloroplast promoter enabling co-expression of the endogenous chIL and petB genes
  Cloning method: Gibson Cloning
  Sequencing primers: 5′ complete plasmid sequencing; 3′ complete plasmid sequencing
Gene/Insert 2
  Gene/Insert name: tdTomato (red fluorescence) (alt name: tdTomato)
  Species: Discosoma sp.
  Insert size (bp): 1431
  Mutation: tdTomato results from the fusion of two copies of the dTomato gene, an optimized version of the red fluorescent protein DsRed derived from the coral Discosoma sp.
  GenBank ID: GenBank: AAV52169 GenBank: AAV52169
  Promoter: Bidirectional chloroplast promoter enabling co-expression of the endogenous chIL and petB genes
  Cloning method: Gibson Cloning
  Sequencing primers: 5′ complete plasmid sequencing; 3′ complete plasmid sequencing
Terms and licenses: Academic/Nonprofit Terms; Industry Terms: Not Available to Industry
Depositor comments: The plasmid pABDP2 was constructed to enable the simultaneous expression of two transgenes in the Chlamydomonas reinhardtii chloroplast, driven by the endogenous bidirectional promoter BDP2. These vector is designed for transformation of the photosynthetically deficient strain CC4388, in which the psbH gene, encoding an auxiliary core subunit of Photosystem II, is disrupted. Following homologous recombination at the psbN–trnE2 locus, the vector restore psbH expression and consequently recover photoautotrophic growth. Selection is therefore achieved through restoration of photosynthetic function, eliminating the need for antibiotic resistance markers. The depositor confirms that discrepancies between the depositor's sequence and Addgene's sequences have no functional consequences. The BDP2 sequence was amplified directly from the chloroplast DNA of Chlamydomonas reinhardtii strain CC4388, and BLASTs to OZ318231.1.
How to cite: pABDP2 was a gift from Isabel Desgagné-Penix (Addgene plasmid # 249501 ; http://n2t.net/addgene:249501 ; RRID:Addgene_249501)
