[The description below was written by a language model from this plasmid's Addgene catalogue record and pLannotate feature annotations shown in this document.]
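Description:
pABDP2 is a chloroplast transformation vector for the green alga Chlamydomonas reinhardtii, built on the pASAPI backbone and intended for co-expression of two transgenes from a single endogenous bidirectional promoter. In E. coli it is maintained as a high-copy plasmid through a ColE1/pUC-type origin and selected with ampicillin via the bla gene. Remnants of lacZα, bom and rop are also annotated in the bacterial portion. The catalogue lists a total size of about 9.2 kb, slightly smaller than the sequenced record. The depositor states that differences between the two sequences have no functional consequence.

The payload consists of mVenus and tdTomato placed in divergent orientation, mVenus on the reverse strand and tdTomato on the forward strand. The roughly 630 bp gap between them is not annotated in the feature table, but corresponds by position to BDP2, the promoter region that natively drives the chloroplast chlL and petB genes and that was amplified from strain CC4388 chloroplast DNA. A short rbcL fragment annotated directly after tdTomato presumably belongs to a 3′ terminator region, and the record notes that a psbA 3′ UTR was added to the backbone, although it is not annotated. Downstream lie intact psbH and psbN sequences, which form part of the homology for recombination at the psbN–trnE2 locus of the plastid genome. In the recipient strain CC4388, psbH, which encodes a photosystem II core subunit, is disrupted. Integration therefore restores psbH and photoautotrophic growth, giving selection by photosynthetic competence without any antibiotic marker in the alga. The two fluorescent reporters allow the output of both promoter arms to be compared, so the plasmid serves to characterise BDP2 for dual-gene chloroplast engineering.
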