Features (pLannotate 1.2.2; 11 found; start..end, strand, type, name):
      8..162     +  CDS            lacZα (fragment): LacZα fragment of β-galactosidase; lacZ fragment
    168..267     -  misc_feature   bom (fragment): basis of mobility region from pBR322
    369..404     -  CDS            rop (fragment): Rop protein, which maintains plasmids at low copy number; rop
    499..603     +  promoter       AmpR promoter: bla
    604..1464    +  CDS            AmpR: β-lactamase; bla; confers resistance to ampicillin, carbenicillin, and related antibiotics
   1635..2223    +  rep_origin     ori: high-copy-number ColE1/pMB1/pBR322/pUC origin of replication
   3669..4385    -  CDS            mVenus: mVenus is a basic (constitutively fluorescent) yellow fluorescent protein published in 2006, derived from Aequorea victoria. It is reported to be a rapidly-maturing monomer with moderate acid sensitivity.
   5020..6447    +  CDS            tdTomato: tdTomato is a basic (constitutively fluorescent) orange fluorescent protein published in 2004, derived from Discosoma sp.. It is reported to be a somewhat slowly-maturing tandem dimer with low acid sensitivity.
   6453..6596    +  CDS            rbcL (fragment): RBL_CHLRE - Experimental evidence at protein level: Swiss-Prot protein existence level 1. RuBisCO catalyzes two reactions: the carboxylation of D- ribulose 1,5-bisphosphate, the primary event in carbon dioxide fixation, as well as the oxidative fragmentation of the pentose substrate in the photorespiration process. Both reactions occur simultaneously and in competition at the same active site. From Chlamydomonas reinhardtii (Chlamydomonas smithii).
   7012..7275    -  CDS            psbH: PSBH_CHLRE - Experimental evidence at protein level: Swiss-Prot protein existence level 1. One of the components of the core complex of photosystem II (PSII), required for its stability and/or assembly, possibly playing a role in dimerization (PubMed:9112780, PubMed:9554956). PSII is a light- driven water:plastoquinone oxidoreductase that uses light energy to abstract electrons from H(2)O, generating O(2) and a proton gradient subsequently used for ATP formation. It consists of a core antenna complex that captures photons, and an electron transfer chain that converts photonic excitation into a
   7844..7975    +  CDS            psbN: PSBN_CHLRE - Protein inferred from homology: Swiss-Prot protein existence level 3. May play a role in photosystem I and II biogenesis. From Chlamydomonas reinhardtii (Chlamydomonas smithii).
>Addgene plasmid #249501 | pABDP2 | addgene full sequence | sequence record 497979 | Addgene NGS Result
AGCTTGGCACTGGCCGTCGTTTTACAACGTCGTGACTGGGAAAACCCTGGCGTTACCCAACTTAATCGCC
TTGCAGCACATCCCCCTTTCGCCAGCTGGCGTAATAGCGAAGAGGCCCGCACCGATCGCCCTTCCCAACA
GTTGCGCAGCCTGAATGGCGAATGGCGCCTGATGCGGTATTTTCTCCTTACGCATCTGTGCGGTATTTCA
CACCGCATATGGTGCACTCTCAGTACAATCTGCTCTGATGCCGCATAGTTAAGCCAGCCCCGACACCCGC
CAACACCCGCTGACGCGCCCTGACGGGCTTGTCTGCTCCCGGCATCCGCTTACAGACAAGCTGTGACCGT
CTCCGGGAGCTGCATGTGTCAGAGGTTTTCACCGTCATCACCGAAACGCGCGAGACGAAAGGGCCTCGTG
ATACGCCTATTTTTATAGGTTAATGTCATGATAATAATGGTTTCTTAGACGTCAGGTGGCACTTTTCGGG
GAAATGTGCGCGGAACCCCTATTTGTTTATTTTTCTAAATACATTCAAATATGTATCCGCTCATGAGACA
ATAACCCTGATAAATGCTTCAATAATATTGAAAAAGGAAGAGTATGAGTATTCAACATTTCCGTGTCGCC
CTTATTCCCTTTTTTGCGGCATTTTGCCTTCCTGTTTTTGCTCACCCAGAAACGCTGGTGAAAGTAAAAG
ATGCTGAAGATCAGTTGGGTGCACGAGTGGGTTACATCGAACTGGATCTCAACAGCGGTAAGATCCTTGA
GAGTTTTCGCCCCGAAGAACGTTTTCCAATGATGAGCACTTTTAAAGTTCTGCTATGTGGCGCGGTATTA
TCCCGTATTGACGCCGGGCAAGAGCAACTCGGTCGCCGCATACACTATTCTCAGAATGACTTGGTTGAGT
ACTCACCAGTCACAGAAAAGCATCTTACGGATGGCATGACAGTAAGAGAATTATGCAGTGCTGCCATAAC
CATGAGTGATAACACTGCGGCCAACTTACTTCTGACAACGATCGGAGGACCGAAGGAGCTAACCGCTTTT
TTGCACAACATGGGGGATCATGTAACTCGCCTTGATCGTTGGGAACCGGAGCTGAATGAAGCCATACCAA
ACGACGAGCGTGACACCACGATGCCTGTAGCAATGGCAACAACGTTGCGCAAACTATTAACTGGCGAACT
ACTTACTCTAGCTTCCCGGCAACAATTAATAGACTGGATGGAGGCGGATAAAGTTGCAGGACCACTTCTG
CGCTCGGCCCTTCCGGCTGGCTGGTTTATTGCTGATAAATCTGGAGCCGGTGAGCGTGGGTCTCGCGGTA
TCATTGCAGCACTGGGGCCAGATGGTAAGCCCTCCCGTATCGTAGTTATCTACACGACGGGGAGTCAGGC
AACTATGGATGAACGAAATAGACAGATCGCTGAGATAGGTGCCTCACTGATTAAGCATTGGTAACTGTCA
GACCAAGTTTACTCATATATACTTTAGATTGATTTAAAACTTCATTTTTAATTTAAAAGGATCTAGGTGA
AGATCCTTTTTGATAATCTCATGACCAAAATCCCTTAACGTGAGTTTTCGTTCCACTGAGCGTCAGACCC
CGTAGAAAAGATCAAAGGATCTTCTTGAGATCCTTTTTTTCTGCGCGTAATCTGCTGCTTGCAAACAAAA
AAACCACCGCTACCAGCGGTGGTTTGTTTGCCGGATCAAGAGCTACCAACTCTTTTTCCGAAGGTAACTG
GCTTCAGCAGAGCGCAGATACCAAATACTGTTCTTCTAGTGTAGCCGTAGTTAGGCCACCACTTCAAGAA
CTCTGTAGCACCGCCTACATACCTCGCTCTGCTAATCCTGTTACCAGTGGCTGCTGCCAGTGGCGATAAG
TCGTGTCTTACCGGGTTGGACTCAAGACGATAGTTACCGGATAAGGCGCAGCGGTCGGGCTGAACGGGGG
GTTCGTGCACACAGCCCAGCTTGGAGCGAACGACCTACACCGAACTGAGATACCTACAGCGTGAGCTATG
AGAAAGCGCCACGCTTCCCGAAGGGAGAAAGGCGGACAGGTATCCGGTAAGCGGCAGGGTCGGAACAGGA
GAGCGCACGAGGGAGCTTCCAGGGGGAAACGCCTGGTATCTTTATAGTCCTGTCGGGTTTCGCCACCTCT
GACTTGAGCGTCGATTTTTGTGATGCTCGTCAGGGGGGCGGAGCCTATGGAAAAACGCCAGCAACGCGGC
CTTTTTACGGTTCCTGGCCTTTTGCTGGCCTTTTGCTCACATGTTCTTTCCTGCGTTATCCCCTGATTCT
GTGGATAACCGTATTACCGCCTTTGAGTGAGCTGATACCGCTCGCCGCAGCCGAACGACCGAGCGCAGCG
AGTCAGTGAGCGAGGAAGCAATTCGAATCCGCGTTTTCTCCGTGAAAGGGAGGTGTCCTAGGCCTCTAGA
CGATGGGGGCTTTTTGTTATATTTTACTAAATATATATTATAATTAAAAAAAATTGAATTGTCAATTTTT
AATGTACACTTAGTTGAAAGTGCCCCTGTCCCCTTGGCCATATTTAACAGAAGTTATTTATAACGCAGCT
GTTTTTTGGAGTCTATAAATTTATAACATCAGTTACTATGGATTTCCCTTTAGTTTTATGGCCTAGGACG
TCCCCTTCCCCTTCGATGCTGGAGGCATCCTTTTACGGGACAATAAATAAATTTGTTGCCTCGCCTATCG
GCTAACAAGTTCCTTCGGAGTATATAAATATAGGATGTTAATACTGCTATAAACTTTAGTTGCCCAATAT
TTATATTAGGACGCCAGTGGCAGTGGTACCGCCACTGCCTGCTTCGCAGTATATAAATATAGGCAGTTGG
CAGGCAACTGCCACTGACGTCCTATTTTAATACTCCCAAGTTTACTTGCCTAGGCAGTTGGCAGGCAACA
AATTTATTTATTGTCCACTAAAATTTATTTGCCCGAAGGGGACGTCCACTAAAATTTATTTACCCGAAGG
GGACGTCCTAATATAAATATGGGGATGTCAATGCTCCGTTAGGAAGTAACTAACGTTTTTCAAATAAATT
TTATCCCGGAGGGAAGTAGGCAGTAGCCCGCCACTGTCATCCTTTAAGTGGATCTCTCGTCAGGCAATTT
GCTTACACCTTTAAATTAAAAATTAAATTTAAAGAAAAGTGAGCTATTAAAACTTAGCATGTTTACATAC
TCCGAAGGAGGACGTCCCCTTACGGGAATATAAATATTAGTGGCAGTGGTACCGCCACTGCCTAGTATAT
AAATATCGGCAGTTGGCAGGATATTTATATACTCCGAAGGAACTTGTTAGCCGATAGGCGAGGCAACTGC
CACTAAAATTTATTTGCCTCCTAACGGAGCATTAAAATCCCTAAGTTTACTTGCCCGTAAGGGGAAGGGG
ACGTCCACTAATATTTATATTAGGCAGTTGGCAGGCAACAATAAATACATTTGTCCCGTAAGGGGACGTC
CTGCCAACTGCCTATGGTAGCTATTAAGTATATATATATGAAAAGTGTGTATAAACTAAAATAAACCAGG
TATGGTTAACCAGATTTATTTTAGTTTAAAAAAAAATTTACTTCTCAAACTGAGGATGCGACCAGAACTC
GATGTATTTTAGTTTAAAAAAAAATTTATTTATATAATTCATCCATACCTAATGTAATACCAGCAGCTGT
TACAAATTCTAATAAAACCATATGATCACGTTTTTCATTTGGATCTTTTGATAATTTAGATTGATAACTA
AGATAATGATTATCAGGTAATAAAACAGGACCATCTCCAATTGGTGTATTTTGTTGATAATGATCAGCTA
ATTGAACACCACCATCTTCAATATTATGACGAATTTTAAAATTAGCTTTGATACCATTTTTCTGTTTATC
AGCTGTAATATAAACATTATGTGAATTATAATTATATTCTAATTTATGACCTAAAATATTACCATCTTCT
TTAAAATCAATACCTTTAAGTTCAATACGATTAACTAATGTATCTCCTTCAAATTTAACTTCAGCACGTG
TTTTATAATTACCATCATCTTTAAAGAAAATTGTACGTTCTTGTACATAACCTTCAGGCATTGCACTTTT
AAAGAAATCATGTTGTTTCATGTGATCTGGATAACGAGCAAAACATTGTAAACCATAACCTAATGTAGTA
ACTAAAGTTGGCCATGGAACTGGTAATTTACCTGTTGTACAAATTAATTTTAAAGTTAATTTACCATAAG
TTGCGTCACCTTCACCTTCACCACTAACTGAAAATTTGTGACCATTAACGTCACCATCTAATTCAACTAA
AATTGGAACTACACCAGTGAATAATTCTTCACCTTTTGAAACCATTATAAAATTTTTATAAGATTGTGAC
ATGACCATTAGGCTTTCTTAAGACTAAAAAAATGTGTAGCTTAATTATTTAAAGTTTAAATTAAAGTTAT
AATATATATTATATATAAAATAAAAAAAACGTTAGTAATTCAAAAGTTTTAATATTATACAATTGAACTA
TTATGTATTAAATATAAGAATGTCACCTCTTACCATATTTCTATACTCCAAAGTAACTTTTTACATAAAT
GTCCCCTCTGGGGCTGCCTCCTTCCCCTTCCCCTTCGGGTATATAAATATAGGGCAAGTAAACTTAGCAT
AAACTTTAGTTGCCCGAAGGGGTTTACATACTCCGAAGGAGGACAAATTTATTTATTGTGGTACAATAAA
TAAATTGTATGTAAACCCCTTTCGGGTAACTAAAGTTTATCACGGCAATAAGTTTCTGCTTACGCAGTAT
TATATCTGACGCAGTATTATATAAGAAGTTGGCAGGATAAAAATGTGTAAGTATGGCAATCTTTTAAAAT
AGTGTTCAATTCATTTAAGGCAGATAAAAAGAAAAAAGTCCACAGGATTTAATTTTGAATAGTTCTCTAT
CAAAAAAAGGTTTGCCGAACAATGTTTTTATTCCTGGAGTTTGATTTTAATGGTATCTAAAGGTGAAGAA
GTAATTAAGGAATTCATGCGTTTTAAAGTTCGTATGGAAGGTAGTATGAATGGTCATGAATTTGAAATTG
AAGGTGAGGGTGAAGGTCGTCCATATGAAGGTACACAAACTGCTAAGTTAAAAGTAACTAAAGGTGGTCC
ATTACCATTTGCATGGGATATTTTATCACCACAATTCATGTATGGTTCAAAAGCTTATGTAAAACACCCA
GCTGATATTCCTGACTATAAAAAATTATCATTTCCAGAAGGTTTTAAATGGGAACGTGTTATGAACTTTG
AAGATGGTGGTTTAGTAACAGTAACTCAAGATTCTAGTTTACAAGATGGTACATTAATATATAAAGTTAA
AATGCGTGGTACTAATTTTCCACCTGATGGTCCAGTAATGCAGAAAAAGACAATGGGTTGGGAAGCTTCA
ACTGAACGTTTATATCCACGTGATGGTGTACTAAAAGGTGAAATTCATCAAGCACTTAAACTTAAAGATG
GTGGTCATTACTTAGTAGAATTCAAAACAATCTATATGGCTAAAAAACCTGTACAATTACCAGGTTATTA
TTATGTTGATACTAAATTAGATATTACTAGTCATAATGAAGATTATACAATTGTAGAACAATATGAACGT
TCAGAAGGTCGTCATCATCTGTTTTTAGGTCATGGTACTGGATCTACAGGTTCAGGTAGTAGTGGTACAG
CTTCTTCTGAAGATAATAATATGGCTGTTATTAAGGAATTCATGCGTTTTAAAGTAAGAATGGAAGGTAG
TATGAATGGTCATGAATTTGAAATTGAAGGTGAAGGTGAAGGTAGACCATATGAAGGTACACAAACTGCT
AAGTTAAAAGTTACAAAAGGTGGTCCATTACCTTTTGCTTGGGATATTTTAAGTCCACAATTCATGTATG
GTTCTAAAGCTTATGTTAAACATCCAGCTGATATTCCAGATTATAAAAAATTAAGTTTTCCTGAAGGTTT
TAAATGGGAACGTGTAATGAATTTTGAAGATGGTGGTTTAGTTACAGTTACACAAGACAGTTCTTTACAA
GATGGTACTTTAATCTATAAAGTTAAAATGAGAGGTACTAATTTTCCACCTGATGGTCCAGTAATGCAAA
AGAAAACAATGGGTTGGGAAGCAAGTACAGAACGTTTATATCCTCGTGATGGTGTTTTAAAAGGTGAAAT
TCACCAAGCTTTAAAGTTAAAAAATGGTGGTCACTACTTAGTAGAGTTTAAAACAATATATATGGCTAAA
AAACCTGTACAATTACCAGGTTACTATTATGTTGATACTAAATTAGATATTACATCACATAATGAAGATT
ATACAATTGTTGAACAATATGAACGTAGTGAAGGTCGTCATCACTTATTTTTATATGGTATGGATGAATT
ATATAAATAAGTACTCAAGCTCGTAACGAAGGTCGTGACCTTGCTCGTGAAGGTGGCGACGTAATTCGTT
CAGCTTGTAAATGGTCTCCAGAACTTGCTGCTGCATGTGAAGTTTGGAAAGAAATTAAATTCGAATTTGA
TACTATTGACAAACTTTAATTTTTATTTTTCATGATGTTTATGTGAATAGCATAAACATCGTTTTTATTT
TTATGGTGTTTAGGTTAAATACCTAAACATCATTTTACATTTTTAAAATTAAGTTCTAAAGTTATCTTTT
GTTTAAATTTGCCTGTCTTTATAAATTACGATGTGCCAGAAAAATAAAATCTTAGCTTTTTATTATAGAA
TTTATCTTTATGTATTATATTTTATAAGTTATAATAAAAGAAATAGTAACATACTAAAGCGGATGTAGCG
CGTTTATCTTAACGGAAGGCCAGTGGCAGTGGCGGTGCCACTGCCGAATATAAATATGGTTGAGTTGCTT
AGTTTACCTTAGCGAAAAGAAGACTTAGCAGCTAGCCTTAACAAACAGTTTTATATTTTATGTTTGTGTT
AAATAAAATTAAGAAACTTTAGCTAAAGTTTCCCAACTCATAGAAACGTCATCTAAAATTAAAGAACTGT
TGTAAATTTCTAAAATGATTAATAAGAATGCTGCAAATAAAAGGATAAATACAGCCATTAAAACAGTTGT
ACCCCAGCCTGGTAATACTTTACCTGCTTCTGAGTTAAGTGGACGTAATAAAGTACCTAATGGTGTAACT
AAACCAGGTTCTTGGAAGTCTGAATTTACTTTTGATGGTTTAGCTTTAGAAGTTCCTGTTGCCATAATTG
ATTAAATGAATTAAGCGTTATTAGCGCTATTTTATTTACTTTCTGTAAAAAATAAGGAAAATATTCTTCA
GTGCATTCCCTCTCAGGATTATAAATACTCTGAGGATAACGTTCTCTCGTCAAGGGGTTGCTTCTTGTGA
GTATAGAAACCTACTAGCACAAGAAATAAATTGCATAAAAATGTATTTACCTAGGACCGCAGTAGGCAGT
CCCTTTTCCCCTTCAGAACTGCCTGCTTTAAAAGAATGAAAAAACTGCCTTGTCTGGTAAGTAAAACTCT
TTAATTACTCACTAAAGACGATCTAGAAGTTCTTTGTTCATTTTTTATTTAATATAATATTTGTTATATA
AAAATTAAATAATTTTTAATTAATGTTTAACTTTGTAAGGACAGTTTCAAAGTGACATGAATGGCTACTG
CAAAAACGAAGTAAGTTATTCTTTCTCAGGGCAAAATTTTGAGTAGATTAATTTTGTTTAAAAATGTGGG
ACACAGTCGTCAAGTCTTTTGAACTATCTAAGAGATATGTTGAAAAGAGAATAATTTTATTATTAAATGA
GCTATGGAAAGTCCAGCTTTTTTCTTTACCTTTTTTTTATGGTTTCTTCTGTTAAGTGTAACTGGCTATT
CAGTTTATGTTAGTTTTGGTCCACCTTCAAAAAAATTACGTGATCCTTTTGAAGAACACGAAGATTAAAC
AAGTTAAAAAGTACTATTTTTACAAGTGACTTCGGTGCCTCTGAGAACCCTAGTTATAGTGATATAAAAT
AAGTAGCTAACTACTTTATATTTTTATGAAAGTCATTTTGTCGAGCATATAAACAAAAACAAAATTGCTA
TACTAGGCAGTCACAGTGCAACTGTCTCCGTCTCCTTAACCGAGAAAGGGTAAACGTCTTCGGTAAAGTA
ACAAACTTTAGTTATGTTAACTCGCTTGCGAGTTAACCATTTTTTTTCCTCCGAAGGACAACAGTTGGCA
GTTGCCAAACTTTAGTGGTCTAATATTTATATTAGGCAGTTGGCAGGCAACTGCCACTGACGTCCCGAAG
GGGAAGGGGTTTACTTACCTCCTAACGGAGTATATAAATAGAATAAAATTTATTTCCTGCGCTAGCAGAT
TTACATACTAGGATTTTAATACTCCGAAGGAGGCAGTGGCGGTACCACTGCCACTGGCGTCCTCCTTCCC
CTTCGGGCAAATGCATTTTAGTGCCACTTAAGTTTACTTGCCTAGGCAGTTGGCAGGACGTCAGTGGCAG
TGGTACCGCGACTGCCTATATTTATATACTCCTAAGTTTACTTGCCTAGGCAGTTGGCAGGCAACTGCCA
CTGACGTCCTTCCCCTTCCCCTTCGGGACGTCCCCTTACGGGAATATAAATATTAGTGGATATTTATATA
CTGCGATGTTTACATACTCCGAAGGAGGAAGCAGGCAGTTGCCTGCCAACTGCCTAATATAAATATTGGG
CAAGTAAACTTAGAATGTTTACATACTCCGAAGGAGGACGTCCCCTTACGGGAATATAAATATTAGTGGC
AGTGGTACCGCCACTGCCTCCTTCGGAGTATTAAAATCCTAGTATATAAATATACCGTAAGGGGACGTCC
TCCGACGGTGGCAGTGGCGGTACCACTGCCACCGGCGTCCTAATATACATATTGAAGTATTTAAACCTGT
TAGCGCAGCCTCTAACGAGTCAGTAAACTTCCCTTTTGGGGCTTCTAGGCAGCGCATAAATTTTCTAGGA
CGAACGTCCACTGGCGTCTCGTAAGGAGCAGTGACAGGCCACTAATGTCCCCTTAATGGGTAAATAAATG
GCTATCGTCTATCCATGAAGAGACCATATATTCCAGTAGCACCGTTATGATCCTCAAAGGGTAACACCAT
TTGTATAGTATTATGGTGAAATGCATCCCTTTCAGGGTAGATTTATATCTTACAG
